>Addgene plasmid #30277 | pETCON-HB58/design_26 | depositor partial sequence | sequence record 13933 | Author sequence
CATATGAAGATTCACCACCATCATCACCATCCTCCAGAAGCCTACTCATTAGACACCGCCATTTTTGTAT
TAGAAACCAGAGATTATAGATTATCTTGGGTTTTTATTGTATCATGGATAGGTGACGTTAAAATGAATGG
TAAAACTGCCAGATTCGAAACAGAATATGGTCCAGTCAAATTGTATGTTTACAAGGGTCAAGAAGCTAAA
AAGATATGGAAAAAGTTGAACGGTAGAGCAGGTTTTGTATCTATTAGATCAGTCTTGGACTTACCTAATA
TGGGTAAATTCTCCACCGTTAGTAACGGTAAAAAGATCGTAGCTTGGTGGAGAAAGAATTGGTTGTTTAT
TGTTGAAGGTAAGAATGGTGTTGAAGAATTTGTTAAGCATGTCTACAGAGTTTATGAAGAAATGAAGCAA
CTCGAG
