>Addgene plasmid #30277 | pETCON-HB58/design_26 | addgene partial sequence | sequence record 35450 | 30277 with GAL1
TACATTTTCAATTAAGATGCAGTTACTTCGCTGTTTTTCAATATTTTCTGTTATTGCTTCAGTTTTAGCA
CAGGAACTGACAACTATATGCGAGCAAATCCCCTCACCAACTTTAGAATCGACGCCGTACTCTTTGTCAA
CGACTACTATTTTGGCCAACGGGAAGGCAATGCAAGGAGTTTTTGAATATTACAAATCAGTAACGTTTGT
CAGTAATTGCGGTTCTCACCCCTCAACAACTAGCAAAGGCAGCCCCATAAACACACAGTATGTTTTTAAG
GACAATAGCTCGACGATTGAAGGTAGATACCCATACGACGTTCCAGACTACGCTCTGCAGGCTAGTGGTG
GAGGAGGCTCTGGTGGAGGCGGTAGCGGAGGCGGAGGGTCGGCTAGCCATATGAAGATTCACCACCATCA
TCACCATCCTCCAGAAGCCTACTCATTAGACACCGCCATTTTTGTATTAGAAACCAGAGATTATAGATTA
TCTTGGGTTTTTATTGTATCATGGATAGGTGACGTTAAAATGAATGGTAAAACTGCCAGATTCGAAACAG
AATATGGTCCAGTCAAATTGTATGTTTACAAGGGTCAAGAAGCTAAAAAGATATGGAAAAAGTTGAACGG
TAGAGCAGGTTTTGTATCTATTAGATCAGTCTTGGACTTACCTAATATGGGTAAATTCTCCACCGTTAGT
AACGGTAAAAAGATCGTAGCTTGGTGGAGAAAGAATTGGTTGTTTATTGTTGAAGGTAAGAATGGTGTTG
AAGAATTTGTTAAGCATGTCTACAGAGTTTATGAAGAAATGAAGCAACTCGAGGGGGGCGGATCCGAACA
AAAGCTTATTTCTGAAGAGGACTTGTAATAGAG
