[The description below was written by a language model from this plasmid's Addgene catalogue record.]
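Description:
pETCON-HB58/design_26 is a yeast expression plasmid built on the pETCON backbone (about 5.4 kb without insert) and carrying a 426 bp computationally designed open reading frame, HB58 (also labelled design_26). The insert encodes a de novo designed protein intended to bind the hemagglutinin (HA) of the SC1918/H1 influenza virus. It is recorded as a designed sequence rather than a gene from any natural organism. The coding sequence was placed into the vector by restriction cloning between NdeI and XhoI sites, both of which remain intact, so the insert can be excised or exchanged for other designs or variants.

For propagation in bacteria the plasmid is maintained as a high-copy replicon under ampicillin selection in a standard cloning strain. No feature table accompanies the record, so the yeast promoter, yeast selectable marker, yeast origin, and any fusion partners or epitope tags flanking the cloning sites are not stated. pETCON is generally known as a yeast surface display vector, in which inserts are fused to a cell-wall anchoring protein so that binding to labelled target can be measured on the cell surface, but the catalogue fields do not confirm that arrangement for this construct.

The associated publication concerns a community-wide assessment of protein-interface modelling and how its results might improve design methodology. This suggests that HB58 is one of a set of designed HA binders expressed in yeast to test experimentally whether computed interfaces actually bind. The record does not say whether this particular design bound its target.
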