Addgene plasmid #30277: pETCON-HB58/design_26
Depositing lab: David Baker. Depositing organization: University of Washington. Publication: Community-Wide Assessment of Protein-Interface Modeling Suggests Improvements to Design Methodology. Fleishman SJ, Whitehead TA, Strauch EM, Corn JE, Qin S, Zhou HX, Mitchell JC, Demerdash ON, Takeda-Shitaka M, Terashi G, Moal IH, Li X, Bates PA, Zacharias M, Park H, Ko JS, Lee H, Seok C, Bourquard T, Bernauer J, Poupon A, Aze J, Soner S, Ovali SK, Ozbek P, Tal NB, Haliloglu T, Hwang H, Vreven T, Pierce BG, Weng Z, Perez-Cano L, Pons C, Fernandez-Recio J, Jiang F, Yang F, Gong X, Cao L, Xu X, Liu B, Wang P, Li C, Wang C, Robert CH, Guharoy M, Liu S, Huang Y, Li L, Guo D, Chen Y, Xiao Y, London N, Itzhaki Z, Schueler-Furman O, Inbar Y, Patapov V, Cohen M, Schreiber G, Tsuchiya Y, Kanamori E, Standley DM, Nakamura H, Kinoshita K, Driggers CM, Hall RG, Morgan JL, Hsu VL, Zhan J, Yang Y, Zhou Y, Kastritis PL, Bonvin AM, Zhang W, Camacho CJ, Kilambi KP, Sircar A, Gray JJ, Ohue M, Uchikoga N, Matsuzaki Y, Ishida T, Akiyama Y, Khashan R, Bush S, Fouches D, Tropsha A, Esquivel-Rodriguez J, Kihara D, Stranges PB, Jacak R, Kuhlman B, Huang SY, Zou X, Wodak SJ, Janin J, Baker D. J Mol Biol. 2011 Sep 29. 10.1016/j.jmb.2011.09.031 PubMed 22001016.
Backbone
  Vector backbone: pETCON
  Backbone size w/o insert (bp): 5400
  Vector type: Yeast Expression
Growth in bacteria
  Bacterial resistance: Ampicillin, 100 μg/mL
  Growth temperature: 37°C
  Growth strain: DH5alpha
  Copy number: High Copy
Gene/Insert
  Gene/Insert name: SC1918/H1 HA designed binding protein HB58
  Species: Designed Sequence
  Insert size (bp): 426
  Cloning method: Restriction Enzyme; 5′ cloning site NdeI (not destroyed); 3′ cloning site XhoI (not destroyed)
  Sequencing primers: 5′ UP-GS
Resource information
  A portion of this plasmid was derived from a plasmid made by: Designed sequence
Terms and licenses: Academic/Nonprofit Terms; Industry Terms: Not Available to Industry
How to cite: pETCON-HB58/design_26 was a gift from David Baker (Addgene plasmid # 30277 ; http://n2t.net/addgene:30277 ; RRID:Addgene_30277)
